Addgene plasmid #218370: pUC18T-mini-Tn7T-hph-lacZ
Purpose: (Empty Backbone) Empty backbone for lacZ fusions
Depositing lab: Michael Gebhardt. Depositing organization: University of Iowa. Publication: A series of vectors for inducible gene expression in multidrug-resistant Acinetobacter baumannii. Intorcia V, Sava RL, Schroeder GP, Gebhardt MJ. Appl Environ Microbiol. 2024 Sep 18;90(9):e0047424. doi: 10.1128/aem.00474-24. Epub 2024 Aug 20. PubMed 39162403.
Backbone
  Vector backbone: pUC18T-mini-Tn7T
  Vector type: Bacterial Expression
  Selectable markers: Hygromycin
Growth in bacteria
  Bacterial resistance: Ampicillin, 100 μg/mL
  Growth temperature: 37°C
  Growth strain: DH5alpha
  Copy number: High Copy
Gene/Insert
  Gene/Insert name: None
Terms and licenses: Academic/Nonprofit Terms; Industry Terms: Not Available to Industry
Depositor comments: Gebhardt lab ID # pMJG561.
How to cite: pUC18T-mini-Tn7T-hph-lacZ was a gift from Michael Gebhardt (Addgene plasmid # 218370 ; http://n2t.net/addgene:218370 ; RRID:Addgene_218370)
