[The description below was written by a language model from this plasmid's Addgene catalogue record and pLannotate feature annotations shown in this document.]
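Description:
pUC18T-mini-Tn7T-hph-lacZ is an empty-backbone bacterial vector for building lacZ reporter fusions that can be delivered to the chromosome on a mini-Tn7 transposon. It is built on the pUC18T-mini-Tn7T backbone. It replicates at high copy in E. coli from a ColE1/pUC-type origin and is selected there with ampicillin through the AmpR β-lactamase gene and its native promoter. An incP oriT in the backbone allows the plasmid to be mobilised by conjugation into recipient bacteria. The associated publication describes a vector series developed for multidrug-resistant Acinetobacter baumannii, which explains the choice of hygromycin rather than a more common marker for selection in the target host.

The transposable segment is bounded by the Tn7R and Tn7L ends on the circular map. Reading inward from Tn7R, it contains lambda t0 and rrnB T1 transcription terminators, which typically insulate the cargo from read-through transcription. Next comes a hygromycin phosphotransferase gene (hph) flanked by FRT sites, followed by a full-length lacZ coding sequence just before Tn7L. The FRT sites should permit FLP recombinase to excise the hygromycin marker after integration, leaving an unmarked reporter insertion.

No promoter is annotated upstream of lacZ and the record lists no insert. This fits its intended use, in which a promoter or regulatory region of interest is cloned ahead of lacZ so that β-galactosidase activity reports expression from a single chromosomal copy. The record does not describe the cloning sites, or whether fusions are transcriptional or translational. Several short annotations (lacI, rop, bom, CmR, lacZα and bla(M) fragments) appear to be remnants of earlier vector construction rather than functional parts. Tn7 transposition generally needs transposase functions supplied in trans, since none are annotated here.
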