Features (pLannotate 1.2.2; 19 found; start..end, strand, type, name):
     82..132     +  CDS            bla(M) (fragment): β-lactamase lacking the signal sequence; bla(M); allows cytosolic expression of β-lactamase
    221..268     +  protein_bind   FRT: FLP-mediated recombination occurs in the 8-bp core sequence TCTAGAAA (Turan and Bode, 2011). FLP recombinase from the Saccharomyces cerevisiae 2μ plasmid
    522..3569    +  CDS            lacZ: β-galactosidase; lacZ
   3643..3808    -  mobile_element Tn7L: mini-Tn7 element (left end of the Tn7 transposon) Tn7
   3841..3895    -  CDS            lacI (fragment): lac repressor; lacI; The lac repressor binds to the lac operator to inhibit transcription in E. coli. This inhibition can be relieved by adding lactose or isopropyl-β-D-thiogalactopyranoside (IPTG).
   3967..4075    -  oriT           oriT: incP origin of transfer
   4307..4895    -  rep_origin     ori: high-copy-number ColE1/pMB1/pBR322/pUC origin of replication
   5066..5926    -  CDS            AmpR: β-lactamase; bla; confers resistance to ampicillin, carbenicillin, and related antibiotics
   5927..6031    -  promoter       AmpR promoter: bla
   6126..6161    +  CDS            rop (fragment): Rop protein, which maintains plasmids at low copy number; rop
   6263..6362    +  misc_feature   bom (fragment): basis of mobility region from pBR322
   6368..6436    -  CDS            lacZα (fragment): LacZα fragment of β-galactosidase; lacZ fragment
   6508..6706    -  mobile_element Tn7R (fragment): mini-Tn7 element (right end of the Tn7 transposon) Tn7
   6710..6734    -  misc_feature   MCS (fragment): pBluescript multiple cloning site
   6755..6849    +  terminator     lambda t0 terminator: transcription terminator from phage lambda
   6859..6888    +  CDS            CmR (fragment): chloramphenicol acetyltransferase confers resistance to chloramphenicol
   6952..7038    +  terminator     rrnB T1 terminator: Escherichia coli rrnB; transcription terminator T1 from the E. coli rrnB gene
   7098..7131    +  protein_bind   FRT (minimal): supports FLP-mediated excision but not integration (Turan and Bode, 2011) FLP recombinase from the Saccharomyces cerevisiae 2μ plasmid
   7149..8141    -  CDS            hyg: KHYB_STRHY - Experimental evidence at protein level: Swiss-Prot protein existence level 1. The aminoglycoside phosphotransferases achieve inactivation of their antibiotic substrates by phosphorylation. From Streptomyces hygroscopicus.
>Addgene plasmid #218370 | pUC18T-mini-Tn7T-hph-lacZ | addgene full sequence | sequence record 432230 | Addgene NGS Result
CCGGCTTAATTCCGCACGGCCGGTCGCGACACGGCCTGTCCGCACCGCGGATCAGGCGTTGACGATGACG
GGCTGGTCGGCCACGTCGGGGAGTCAGGCAACTATGGATGAACGAAATAGACAGATCGCTGATCAGCGGC
CCGGAAACGTCCTCGAAACGACGCATGTGTTCCTCCTGGTTGGTACAGGTGGTTGGGGGTGCTCGGCTGT
CGCTGGTGTTGAAGTTCCTATTCCGAAGTTCCTATTCTCTAGAAAGTATAGGAACTTCAGAGCGCTTTTG
AAGCTAATTCGATCATGCATGAGCTCGAATTCCCGGGGATCCGCATGCCTGCAGTAACTAACTAGCGATC
CCGACTCACTATAGAGGGACAAACTCAAGGTCATTCGCAAGAGTGGCCTTTATGATTGACCTTCTTCCGG
TTAATACGACCGGGATCGAGATCCTAGGTAGGTAGGGGCGCGGCATTTTAACTTTCTTTATCACACAGGA
AACAGCTATGACCATGATTAAGCTTGCTCCCGTCGTTTTACAACGTCGTGACTGGGAAAACCCTGGCGTT
ACCCAACTTAATCGCCTTGCAGCACATCCCCCTTTCGCCAGCTGGCGTAATAGCGAAGAGGCCCGCACCG
ATCGCCCTTCCCAACAGTTGCGCAGCCTGAATGGCGAATGGCGCTTTGCCTGGTTTCCGGCACCAGAAGC
GGTGCCGGAAAGCTGGCTGGAGTGCGATCTTCCTGAGGCCGATACTGTCGTCGTCCCCTCAAACTGGCAG
ATGCACGGTTACGATGCGCCCATCTACACCAACGTGACCTATCCCATTACGGTCAATCCGCCGTTTGTTC
CCACGGAGAATCCGACGGGTTGTTACTCGCTCACATTTAATGTTGATGAAAGCTGGCTACAGGAAGGCCA
GACGCGAATTATTTTTGATGGCGTTAACTCGGCGTTTCATCTGTGGTGCAACGGGCGCTGGGTCGGTTAC
GGCCAGGACAGTCGTTTGCCGTCTGAATTTGACCTGAGCGCATTTTTACGCGCCGGAGAAAACCGCCTCG
CGGTGATGGTGCTGCGCTGGAGTGACGGCAGTTATCTGGAAGATCAGGATATGTGGCGGATGAGCGGCAT
TTTCCGTGACGTCTCGTTGCTGCATAAACCGACTACACAAATCAGCGATTTCCATGTTGCCACTCGCTTT
AATGATGATTTCAGCCGCGCTGTACTGGAGGCTGAAGTTCAGATGTGCGGCGAGTTGCGTGACTACCTAC
GGGTAACAGTTTCTTTATGGCAGGGTGAAACGCAGGTCGCCAGCGGCACCGCGCCTTTCGGCGGTGAAAT
TATCGATGAGCGTGGTGGTTATGCCGATCGCGTCACACTACGTCTGAACGTCGAAAACCCGAAACTGTGG
AGCGCCGAAATCCCGAATCTCTATCGTGCGGTGGTTGAACTGCACACCGCCGACGGCACGCTGATTGAAG
CAGAAGCCTGCGATGTCGGTTTCCGCGAGGTGCGGATTGAAAATGGTCTGCTGCTGCTGAACGGCAAGCC
GTTGCTGATTCGAGGCGTTAACCGTCACGAGCATCATCCTCTGCATGGTCAGGTCATGGATGAGCAGACG
ATGGTGCAGGATATCCTGCTGATGAAGCAGAACAACTTTAACGCCGTGCGCTGTTCGCATTATCCGAACC
ATCCGCTGTGGTACACGCTGTGCGACCGCTACGGCCTGTATGTGGTGGATGAAGCCAATATTGAAACCCA
CGGCATGGTGCCAATGAATCGTCTGACCGATGATCCGCGCTGGCTACCGGCGATGAGCGAACGCGTAACG
CGAATGGTGCAGCGCGATCGTAATCACCCGAGTGTGATCATCTGGTCGCTGGGGAATGAATCAGGCCACG
GCGCTAATCACGACGCGCTGTATCGCTGGATCAAATCTGTCGATCCTTCCCGCCCGGTGCAGTATGAAGG
CGGCGGAGCCGACACCACGGCCACCGATATTATTTGCCCGATGTACGCGCGCGTGGATGAAGACCAGCCC
TTCCCGGCTGTGCCGAAATGGTCCATCAAAAAATGGCTTTCGCTACCTGGAGAGACGCGCCCGCTGATCC
TTTGCGAATACGCCCACGCGATGGGTAACAGTCTTGGCGGTTTCGCTAAATACTGGCAGGCGTTTCGTCA
GTATCCCCGTTTACAGGGCGGCTTCGTCTGGGACTGGGTGGATCAGTCGCTGATTAAATATGATGAAAAC
GGCAACCCGTGGTCGGCTTACGGCGGTGATTTTGGCGATACGCCGAACGATCGCCAGTTCTGTATGAACG
GTCTGGTCTTTGCCGACCGCACGCCGCATCCAGCGCTGACGGAAGCAAAACACCAGCAGCAGTTTTTCCA
GTTCCGTTTATCCGGGCAAACCATCGAAGTGACCAGCGAATACCTGTTCCGTCATAGCGATAACGAGCTC
CTGCACTGGATGGTGGCGCTGGATGGTAAGCCGCTGGCAAGCGGTGAAGTGCCTCTGGATGTCGCTCCAC
AAGGTAAACAGTTGATTGAACTGCCTGAACTACCGCAGCCGGAGAGCGCCGGGCAACTCTGGCTCACAGT
ACGCGTAGTGCAACCGAACGCGACCGCATGGTCAGAAGCCGGGCACATCAGCGCCTGGCAGCAGTGGCGT
CTGGCGGAAAACCTCAGTGTGACGCTCCCCGCCGCGTCCCACGCCATCCCGCATCTGACCACCAGCGAAA
TGGATTTTTGCATCGAGCTGGGTAATAAGCGTTGGCAATTTAACCGCCAGTCAGGCTTTCTTTCACAGAT
GTGGATTGGCGATAAAAAACAACTGCTGACGCCGCTGCGCGATCAGTTCACCCGTGCACCGCTGGATAAC
GACATTGGCGTAAGTGAAGCGACCCGCATTGACCCTAACGCCTGGGTCGAACGCTGGAAGGCGGCGGGCC
ATTACCAGGCCGAAGCAGCGTTGTTGCAGTGCACGGCAGATACACTTGCTGATGCGGTGCTGATTACGAC
CGCTCACGCGTGGCAGCATCAGGGGAAAACCTTATTTATCAGCCGGAAAACCTACCGGATTGATGGTAGT
GGTCAAATGGCGATTACCGTTGATGTTGAAGTGGCGAGCGATACACCGCATCCGGCGCGGATTGGCCTGA
ACTGCCAGCTGGCGCAGGTAGCAGAGCGGGTAAACTGGCTCGGATTAGGGCCGCAAGAAAACTATCCCGA
CCGCCTTACTGCCGCCTGTTTTGACCGCTGGGATCTGCCATTGTCAGACATGTATATCCCGTACGTCTTC
CCGAGCGAAAACGGTCTGCGCTGCGGGACGCGCGAATTGAATTATGGCCCACACCAGTGGCGCGGCGACT
TCCAGTTCAACATCAGCCGCTACAGTCAACAGCAACTGATGGAAACCAGCCATCGCCATCTGCTGCACGC
GGAAGAAGGCACATGGCTGAATATCGACGGTTTCCATATGGGGATTGGTGGCGACGACTCCTGGAGCCCG
TCAGTATCGGCGGAATTACAGCTGAGCGCCGGTCGCTACCATTACCAGTTGGTCTGGTGTCAAAAATAAT
AATAACCGGGCAGGCCATGTCTGCCCGTATTTCGCGTAAGGAAATCCATTATGTACTATTTCCTTGCAGG
CCAACCAGATAAGTGAAATCTAGTTCCAAACTATTTTGTCATTTTTAATTTTCGTATTAGCTTACGACGC
TACACCCAGTTCCCATCTATTTTGTCACTCTTCCCTAAATAATCCTTAAAAACTCCATTTCCACCCCTCC
CAGTTCCCAACTATTTTGTCCGCCCACAGCGGGGCATTTTTCTTCCTGTTATGTTTGGGCGCTGCATTAA
TGAATCGGCCAACGCGCGGGGAGAGGCGGTTTGCGTATTGGGCGCTCTTCCGCTTCCTCGCTCACTGACC
CGCTGCGCTCGGTCGTTCGGCTGCGGCGAGCGGTATCAGAGCTTATCGGCCAGCCTCGCAGAGCAGGATT
CCCGTTGAGCACCGCCAGGTGCGAATAAGGGACAGTGAAGAAGGAACACCCGCTCGCGGGTGGGCCTACT
TCACCTATCCTGCCCGGCTGACGCCGTTGGATACACCAAGGAAAGTCTACACGAACCCTTTGGCAAAATC
CTGTATATCGTGCGAAAAAGGATGGATATACCGAAAAAATCGCTATAATGACCCCGAAGCAGGGTTATGC
AGCGGAAAGTATACCTTAAGGAATCCCCTGATAACGCAGGAAAGAACATGTGAGCAAAAGGCCAGCAAAA
GGCCAGGAACCGTAAAAAGGCCGCGTTGCTGGCGTTTTTCCATAGGCTCCGCCCCCCTGACGAGCATCAC
AAAAATCGACGCTCGAGTCAGAGGTGGCGAAACCCGACAGGACTATAAAGATACCAGGCGTTTCCCCCTG
GAAGCTCCCTCGTGCGCTCTCCTGTTCCGACCCTGCCGCTTACCGGATACCTGTCCGCCTTTCTCCCTTC
GGGAAGCGTGGCGCTTTCTCATAGCTCACGCTGTAGGTATCTCAGTTCGGTGTAGGTCGTTCGCTCCAAG
CTGGGCTGTGTGCACGAACCCCCCGTTCAGCCCGACCGCTGCGCCTTATCCGGTAACTATCGTCTTGAGT
CCAACCCGGTAAGACACGACTTATCGCCACTGGCAGCAGCCACTGGTAACAGGATTAGCAGAGCGAGGTA
TGTAGGCGGTGCTACAGAGTTCTTGAAGTGGTGGCCTAACTACGGCTACACTAGAAGAACAGTATTTGGT
ATCTGCGCTCTGCTGAAGCCAGTTACCTTCGGAAAAAGAGTTGGTAGCTCTTGATCCGGCAAACAAACCA
CCGCTGGTAGCGGTGGTTTTTTTGTTTGCAAGCAGCAGATTACGCGCAGAAAAAAAGGATCTCAAGAAGA
TCCTTTGATCTTTTCTACGGGGTCTGACGCTCAGTGGAACGAAAACTCACGTTAAGGGATTTTGGTCATG
AGATTATCAAAAAGGATCTTCACCTAGATCCTTTTAAATTAAAAATGAAGTTTTAAATCAATCTAAAGTA
TATATGAGTAAACTTGGTCTGACAGTTACCAATGCTTAATCAGTGAGGCACCTATCTCAGCGATCTGTCT
ATTTCGTTCATCCATAGTTGCCTGACTCCCCGTCGTGTAGATAACTACGATACGGGAGGGCTTACCATCT
GGCCCCAGTGCTGCAATGATACCGCGAGACCCACGCTCACCGGCTCCAGATTTATCAGCAATAAACCAGC
CAGCCGGAAGGGCCGAGCGCAGAAGTGGTCCTGCAACTTTATCCGCCTCCATCCAGTCTATTAATTGTTG
CCGGGAAGCTAGAGTAAGTAGTTCGCCAGTTAATAGTTTGCGCAACGTTGTTGCCATTGCTACAGGCATC
GTGGTGTCACGCTCGTCGTTTGGTATGGCTTCATTCAGCTCCGGTTCCCAACGATCAAGGCGAGTTACAT
GATCCCCCATGTTGTGCAAAAAAGCGGTTAGCTCCTTCGGTCCTCCGATCGTTGTCAGAAGTAAGTTGGC
CGCAGTGTTATCACTCATGGTTATGGCAGCACTGCATAATTCTCTTACTGTCATGCCATCCGTAAGATGC
TTTTCTGTGACTGGTGAGTACTCAACCAAGTCATTCTGAGAATAGTGTATGCGGCGACCGAGTTGCTCTT
GCCCGGCGTCAATACGGGATAATACCGCGCCACATAGCAGAACTTTAAAAGTGCTCATCATTGGAAAACG
TTCTTCGGGGCGAAAACTCTCAAGGATCTTACCGCTGTTGAGATCCAGTTCGATGTAACCCACTCGTGCA
CCCAACTGATCTTCAGCATCTTTTACTTTCACCAGCGTTTCTGGGTGAGCAAAAACAGGAAGGCAAAATG
CCGCAAAAAAGGGAATAAGGGCGACACGGAAATGTTGAATACTCATACTCTTCCTTTTTCAATATTATTG
AAGCATTTATCAGGGTTATTGTCTCATGAGCGGATACATATTTGAATGTATTTAGAAAAATAAACAAATA
GGGGTTCCGCGCACATTTCCCCGAAAAGTGCCACCTGACGTCTAAGAAACCATTATTATCATGACATTAA
CCTATAAAAATAGGCGTATCACGAGGCCCTTTCGTCTCGCGCGTTTCGGTGACGACGGTGAAAACCTCTG
ACACATGCAGCTCCCGGAGACGGTCACAGCTTGTCTGTAAGCGGATGCCGGGAGCAGACAAGCCCGTCAG
GGCGCGTCAGCGGGTGTTGGCGGGTGTCGGGGCTGGCTTAACTATGCGGCATCAGAGCAGATTGTACTGA
GAGTGCACCATATGCGGTGTGAAATACCGCACAGATGCGTAAGGAGAAAATACCGCATCAGGCGCCATTC
GCCATTCAGGCTGCGCAACTGTTGGGAAGGGCGATCGGTGCGGGCCTCTTCGCTATTACGCCAGCTAGAG
GACCAGCCGCGTAACCTGGCAAAATCGGTTACGGTTGAGTAATAAATGGATGCCCTGCGTAAGCAGGTGT
GGGCGGACAATAAAGTCTTAAACTGAACAAAATAGATCTAAACTATGACAATAAAGTCTTAAACTAGACA
GAATAGTTGTAAACTGAAATCAGTCCAGTTATGCTGTGAAAAAGCATACTGGACTTTTGTTATGGCTAAA
GCAAACTCTTCATTTTCTGAAGTGCAAATTGCCCGTCGTATTAAAGAGGGGCGTGGGGTTCGAGGTCGAC
GGTATCGATAAGCTAGCTTAATTAGCTGAGCTTGGACTCCTGTTGATAGATCCAGTAATGACCTCAGAAC
TCCATCTGGATTTGTTCAGAACGCTCGGTTGCCGCCGGGCGTTTTTTATTGGTGAGAATCCAAGCTAGAC
TGCGATGAGTGGCAGGGCGGGGCGTAATTTTTTTAAGGCAGTTATTGGTGCCCTTAAACGCCTGGGGTAA
TGACTCTCTAGCTTGAGGCATCAAATAAAACGAAAGGCTCAGTCGAAAGACTGGGCCTTTCGTTTTATCT
GTTGTTTGTCGGTGAACGCTCTCCTGAGTAGGACAAATCCGCCGCTAGGAGCTTGCGGCCCGGACGATCG
AATTGGGGATCTTGAAGTACCTATTCCGAAGTTCCTATTCTCTAGAAAGTATAGGAACTTCAGCTAGAGG
GGGCGTCAGGCGCCGGGGGCGGTGTCCGGCGGCCCCCAGAGGAACTGCGCCAGTTCCTCCGGATCGGTGA
AGCCGGAGAGATCCAGCGGGGTCTCCTCGAACACCTCGAAGTCGTGCAGGAAGGTGAAGGCGAGCAGTTC
GCGGGCGAAGTCCTCGGTCCGCTTCCACTGCGCCCCGTCGAGCAGCGCGGCCAGGATCTCGCGGTCGCCC
CGGAAGGCGTTGAGATGCAGTTGCACCAGGCTGTAGCGGGAGTCTCCCGCATAGACGTCGGTGAAGTCGA
CGATCCCGGTGACCTCGGTCGCGGCCAGGTCCACGAAGATGTTGGTCCCGTGCAGGTCGCCGTGGACGAA
CCGGGGTTCGCGGCCGGCCAGCAGCGTGTCCACGTCCGGCAGCCAGTCCTCCAGGCGGTCCAGCAGCCGG
GGCGAGAGGTAGCCCCACCCGCGGTGGTCCTCGACGGTCGCCGCGCGGCGTTCCCGCAGCAGTTCCGGGA
AGACCTCGGAATGGGGGGTGAGCACGGTGTTCCCGGTCAGCGGCACCCTGTGCAGCCGGCCGAGCACCCG
GCCGAGTTCGCGGGCCAGGGCGAGCAGCGCGTTCCGGTCGGTCGTGCCGTCCATCGCGGACCGCCAGGTG
GTGCCGGTCATCCGGCTCATCACCAGGTAGGGCCACGGCCAGGCTCCGGTGCCGGGCCGCAGCTCGCCGC
GGCCGAGGAGGCGGGGCACCGGCACCGGGGCGTCCGCCAGGACCGCGTACGCCTCCGACTCCGACGCGAG
GCTCTCCGGACCGCACCAGTGCTCGCCGAACAGCTTGATCACCGGGCCGGGCTCGCCGACCAGTACGGGG
TTGGTGCTCTCGCCGGGCACCCGCAGCACCGGCGGCACCGGCAGCCCGAGCTCCTCCAGGGCTCGGCGGG
CCAGCGGCTCCCAGAATTCCTGGTCGTTCCGCAGGCTCGCGTAGGAATCATCCGAATCAATACGGTCGAG
AAGTAACAGGGATTCTTGTGTCACAGCGGACCTCTATTCACAGGGTACGGG
